>Addgene plasmid #210904 | pFBOH-MHL_AAMP:82-434 | addgene full sequence | sequence record 426135 | Addgene NGS Result
CGGACAATAAAGTCTTAAACTGAACAAAATAGATCTAAACTATGACAATAAAGTCTTAAACTAGACAGAA
TAGTTGTAAACTGAAATCAGTCCAGTTATGCTGTGAAAAAGCATACTGGACTTTTGTTATGGCTAAAGCA
AACTCTTCATTTTCTGAAGTGCAAATTGCCCGTCGTATTAAAGAGGGGCGTGGCCAAGGGCATGGTAAAG
ACTATATTCGCGGCGTTGTGACAATTTACCGAACAACTCCGCGGCCGGGAAGCCGATCTCGGCTTGAACG
AATTGTTAGGTGGCGGTACTTGGGTCGATATCAAAGTGCATCACTTCTTCCCGTATGCCCAACTTTGTAT
AGAGAGCCACTGCGGGATCGTCACCGTAATCTGCTTGCACGTAGATCACATAAGCACCAAGCGCGTTGGC
CTCATGCTTGAGCAGATTGATGAGCGCGGTGGCAATGCCCTGCCTCCGGTGCTCGCCGGAGACTGCGAGA
TCATAGATATAGATCTCACTACGCGGCTGCTCAAACTTGGGCAGAACGTAAGCCGCGAGAGCGCCAACAA
CCGCTTCTTGGTCGAAGGCAGCAAGCGCGATGAATGTCTTACTACGGAGCAAGTTCCCGAGGTAATCGGA
GTCCGGCTGATGTTGGGAGTAGGTGGCTACGTCTCCGAACTCACGACCGAAAAGATCAAGAGCAGCCCGC
ATGGATTTGACTTGGTCAGGGCCGAGCCTACATGTGCGAATGATGCCCATACTTGAGCCACCTAACTTTG
TTTTAGGGCGACTGCCCTGCTGCGTAACATCGTTGCTGCTCCATAACATCAAACATCGACCCACGGCGTA
ACGCGCTTGCTGCTTGGATGCCCGAGGCATAGACTGTACAAAAAAACAGTCATAACAAGCCATGAAAACC
GCCACTGCGCCGTTACCACCGCTGCGTTCGGTCAAGGTTCTGGACCAGTTGCGTGAGCGCATACGCTACT
TGCATTACAGTTTACGAACCGAACAGGCTTATGTCAACTGGGTTCGTGCCTTCATCCGTTTCCACGGTGT
GCGTCACCCGGCAACCTTGGGCAGCAGCGAAGTCGAGGCATTTCTGTCCTGGCTGGCGAACGAGCGCAAG
GTTTCGGTCTCCACGCATCGTCAGGCATTGGCGGCCTTGCTGTTCTTCTACGGCAAGGTGCTGTGCACGG
ATCTGCCCTGGCTTCAGGAGATCGGAAGACCTCGGCCGTCGCGGCGCTTGCCGGTGGTGCTGACCCCGGA
TGAAGTGGTTCGCATCCTCGGTTTTCTGGAAGGCGAGCATCGTTTGTTCGCCCAGGACTCTAGCTATAGT
TCTAGTGGTTGGCTACGTATACTCCGGAATATTAATAGATCATGGAGATAATTAAAATGATAACCATCTC
GCAAATAAATAAGTATTTTACTGTTTTCGTAACAGTTTTGTAATAAAAAAACCTATAAATATTCCGGATT
ATTCATACCGTCCCACCATCGGGCGCGGATCTCGGTCCGAAAACCATGCATCATCATCATCATCACAGCA
GCGGCAGAGAAAACTTGTATTTCCAGGGCGATAGCGAGGTCACCTTTGCATTGCACTCAGCATCTGTGTT
TTGTGTGAGCCTGGACCCCAAGACCAATACCTTGGCAGTGACCGGGGGTGAAGATGACAAAGCCTTCGTA
TGGCGGCTCAGCGATGGGGAGCTGCTCTTTGAGTGTGCAGGCCATAAAGACTCTGTGACTTGTGCTGGTT
TCAGCCATGACTCCACTCTAGTGGCCACAGGGGACATGAGTGGCCTCTTGAAAGTGTGGCAGGTGGACAC
TAAGGAGGAGGTCTGGTCCTTTGAAGCGGGAGACCTGGAGTGGATGGAGTGGCATCCTCGGGCACCTGTC
CTGTTGGCGGGCACAGCTGACGGCAACACCTGGATGTGGAAAGTCCCGAATGGTGACTGCAAGACCTTCC
AGGGTCCCAACTGCCCAGCCACCTGTGGCCGAGTCCTCCCTGATGGGAAGAGAGCTGTGGTAGGCTATGA
AGATGGGACCATCAGGATTTGGGACCTGAAGCAGGGAAGCCCTATCCATGTACTGAAAGGGACTGAGGGT
CACCAGGGCCCACTCACCTGTGTTGCTGCCAACCAGGATGGCAGCTTGATCCTAACTGGCTCTGTGGACT
GCCAGGCCAAGCTGGTCAGTGCCACCACCGGCAAGGTGGTGGGTGTTTTTAGACCTGAGACTGTGGCCTC
CCAGCCCAGCCTGGGAGAAGGGGAGGAGAGTGAGTCCAACTCGGTGGAGTCCTTGGGCTTCTGCAGTGTG
ATGCCCCTGGCAGCTGTTGGCTACCTGGATGGGACCTTGGCCATCTATGACCTGGCTACGCAGACTCTTA
GGCATCAGTGTCAGCACCAGTCGGGCATCGTGCAGCTGCTGTGGGAGGCAGGCACTGCCGTGGTATATAC
CTGCAGCCTGGATGGCATCGTGCGCCTCTGGGACGCCCGGACCGGCCGCCTGCTTACTGACTACCGGGGC
CACACGGCTGAGATCCTGGACTTTGCCCTCAGCAAAGATGCCTCCCTGGTGGTGACCACGTCAGGAGACC
ACAAAGCGAAAGTATTTTGTGTCCAAAGGCCTGACCGTTGATGACGAAGCTTGTCGAGAAGTACTAGAGG
ATCATAATCAGCCATACCACATTTGTAGAGGTTTTACTTGCTTTAAAAAACCTCCCACACCTCCCCCTGA
ACCTGAAACATAAAATGAATGCAATTGTTGTTGTTAACTTGTTTATTGCAGCTTATAATGGTTACAAATA
AAGCAATAGCATCACAAATTTCACAAATAAAGCATTTTTTTCACTGCATTCTAGTTGTGGTTTGTCCAAA
CTCATCAATGTATCTTATCATGTCTGGATCTGATCACTGATATCGCCTAGGAGATCCGAACCAGATAAGT
GAAATCTAGTTCCAAACTATTTTGTCATTTTTAATTTTCGTATTAGCTTACGACGCTACACCCAGTTCCC
ATCTATTTTGTCACTCTTCCCTAAATAATCCTTAAAAACTCCATTTCCACCCCTCCCAGTTCCCAACTAT
TTTGTCCGCCCACAGCGGGGCATTTTTCTTCCTGTTATGTTTTTAATCAAACATCCTGCCAACTCCATGT
GACAAACCGTCATCTTCGGCTACTTTTTCTCTGTCACAGAATGAAAATTTTTCTGTCATCTCTTCGTTAT
TAATGTTTGTAATTGACTGAATATCAACGCTTATTTGCAGCCTGAATGGCGAATGGG
[124 nt withheld, positions 3278-3401]
C
[91 nt withheld, positions 3403-3493]
A
[49 nt withheld, positions 3495-3543]
CCTTTGACGTTGGAGTCCACGTTCTT
[37 nt withheld, positions 3570-3606]
ACCCTATCTCGGTCTATTCTTTTGATTTATAAGGGATTTTGCCGATTTCGGCCTATTGGTTAAAAAATGA
GCTGATTTAACAAAAATTTAACGCGAATTTTAACAAAATATTAACGCTTACAATTTAGGTGGCACTTTTC
GGGGAAATGTGCGCGGAACCCCTATTTGTTTATTTTTCTAAATACATTCAAATATGTATCCGCTCATGAG
ACAATAACCCTGATAAATGCTTCAATAATATTGAAAAAGGAAGAGTATGAGTATTCAACATTTCCGTGTC
GCCCTTATTCCCTTTTTTGCGGCATTTTGCCTTCCTGTTTTTGCTCACCCAGAAACGCTGGTGAAAGTAA
AAGATGCTGAAGATCAGTTGGGTGCACGAGTGGGTTACATCGAACTGGATCTCAACAGCGGTAAGATCCT
TGAGAGTTTTCGCCCCGAAGAACGTTTTCCAATGATGAGCACTTTTAAAGTTCTGCTATGTGGCGCGGTA
TTATCCCGTATTGACGCCGGGCAAGAGCAACTCGGTCGCCGCATACACTATTCTCAGAATGACTTGGTTG
AGTACTCACCAGTCACAGAAAAGCATCTTACGGATGGCATGACAGTAAGAGAATTATGCAGTGCTGCCAT
AACCATGAGTGATAACACTGCGGCCAACTTACTTCTGACAACGATCGGAGGACCGAAGGAGCTAACCGCT
TTTTTGCACAACATGGGGGATCATGTAACTCGCCTTGATCGTTGGGAACCGGAGCTGAATGAAGCCATAC
CAAACGACGAGCGTGACACCACGATGCCTGTAGCAATGGCAACAACGTTGCGCAAACTATTAACTGGCGA
ACTACTTACTCTAGCTTCCCGGCAACAATTAATAGACTGGATGGAGGCGGATAAAGTTGCAGGACCACTT
CTGCGCTCGGCCCTTCCGGCTGGCTGGTTTATTGCTGATAAATCTGGAGCCGGTGAGCGTGGGTCTCGCG
GTATCATTGCAGCACTGGGGCCAGATGGTAAGCCCTCCCGTATCGTAGTTATCTACACGACGGGGAGTCA
GGCAACTATGGATGAACGAAATAGACAGATCGCTGAGATAGGTGCCTCACTGATTAAGCATTGGTAACTG
TCAGACCAAGTTTACTCATATATACTTTAGATTGATTTAAAACTTCATTTTTAATTTAAAAGGATCTAGG
TGAAGATCCTTTTTGATAATCTCATGACCAAAATCCCTTAACGTGAGTTTTCGTTCCACTGAGCGTCAGA
CCCCGTAGAAAAGATCAAAGGATCTTCTTGAGATCCTTTTTTTCTGCGCGTAATCTGCTGCTTGCAAACA
AAAAAACCACCGCTACCAGCGGTGGTTTGTTTGCCGGATCAAGAGCTACCAACTCTTTTTCCGAAGGTAA
CTGGCTTCAGCAGAGCGCAGATACCAAATACTGTTCTTCTAGTGTAGCCGTAGTTAGGCCACCACTTCAA
GAACTCTGTAGCACCGCCTACATACCTCGCTCTGCTAATCCTGTTACCAGTGGCTGCTGCCAGTGGCGAT
AAGTCGTGTCTTACCGGGTTGGACTCAAGACGATAGTTACCGGATAAGGCGCAGCGGTCGGGCTGAACGG
GGGGTTCGTGCACACAGCCCAGCTTGGAGCGAACGACCTACACCGAACTGAGATACCTACAGCGTGAGCT
ATGAGAAAGCGCCACGCTTCCCGAAGGGAGAAAGGCGGACAGGTATCCGGTAAGCGGCAGGGTCGGAACA
GGAGAGCGCACGAGGGAGCTTCCAGGGGGAAACGCCTGGTATCTTTATAGTCCTGTCGGGTTTCGCCACC
TCTGACTTGAGCGTCGATTTTTGTGATGCTCGTCAGGGGGGCGGAGCCTATGGAAAAACGCCAGCAACGC
GGCCTTTTTACGGTTCCTGGCCTTTTGCTGGCCTTTTGCTCACATGTTCTTTCCTGCGTTATCCCCTGAT
TCTGTGGATAACCGTATTACCGCCTTTGAGTGAGCTGATACCGCTCGCCGCAGCCGAACGACCGAGCGCA
GCGAGTCAGTGAGCGAGGAAGCGGAAGAGCGCCTGATGCGGTATTTTCTCCTTACGCATCTGTGCGGTAT
TTCACACCGCATAGACCAGCCGCGTAACCTGGCAAAATCGGTTACGGTTGAGTAATAAATGGATGCCCTG
CGTAAGCGGGTGTGGG
Features (pLannotate 1.2.2; 16 found; start..end, strand, type, name):
    286..819     -  CDS            GmR: gentamycin acetyltransferase; aacC1; confers resistance to gentamycin
    989..1017    -  promoter       Pc promoter: intI1 (promoter lies within the coding sequence); class 1 integron promoter
    995..1342    -  CDS            YPR2_ECOLX (fragment): Protein predicted: Swiss-Prot protein existence level 4. From Escherichia coli.
   1369..1460    +  promoter       polyhedrin promoter: polh from Autographa californica; promoter for the baculovirus polyhedrin gene
   1517..1535    +  CDS            capTEV™ (fragment): composite tag for in vivo biotinylation, TEV protease cleavage, and 6xHis tagging
   1570..2628    +  CDS            AAMP (fragment): AAMP_HUMAN - Experimental evidence at protein level: Swiss-Prot protein existence level 1. Plays a role in angiogenesis and cell migration. In smooth muscle cell migration, may act through the RhoA pathway. From Homo sapiens (Human).
   2660..2743    +  CDS            large T antigen (fragment): large T antigen from SV40 (simian virus 40)
   2766..2900    +  polyA_signal   SV40 poly(A) signal: SV40 polyadenylation signal
   2929..3094    -  mobile_element Tn7L: mini-Tn7 element (left end of the Tn7 transposon) Tn7
   3257..3273    +  CDS            lacZα (fragment): LacZα fragment of β-galactosidase; lacZ fragment
   3278..3732    +  rep_origin     f1 ori (sequence partly withheld): f1 bacteriophage origin of replication; arrow indicates direction of (+) strand synthesis
   3758..3862    +  promoter       AmpR promoter: bla
   3863..4723    +  CDS            AmpR: β-lactamase; bla; confers resistance to ampicillin, carbenicillin, and related antibiotics
   4894..5482    +  rep_origin     ori: high-copy-number ColE1/pMB1/pBR322/pUC origin of replication
   5668..5719    -  misc_feature   bom (fragment): basis of mobility region from pBR322
   5787..219     -  mobile_element Tn7R (across the origin): mini-Tn7 element (right end of the Tn7 transposon) Tn7
