[The description below was written by a language model from this plasmid's Addgene catalogue record and pLannotate feature annotations shown in this document.]
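Description:
pFBOH-MHL_AAMP:82-434 is a baculovirus transfer (donor) plasmid for producing a fragment of human AAMP (angio-associated migratory cell protein) in insect cells. The backbone, pFBOH-MHL, is a modified pFastBac1. It is maintained in E. coli at high copy through a ColE1/pUC-type origin with ampicillin selection via β-lactamase, and it also carries an f1 phage origin. The sequenced plasmid is about 5.8 kb.

The expression cassette lies between the Tn7L and Tn7R ends of a mini-Tn7 element, together with a gentamicin acetyltransferase gene driven by a class 1 integron Pc promoter. In pFastBac-type systems this arrangement allows site-specific transposition of the cassette and gentamicin marker into a baculovirus shuttle genome (bacmid) in E. coli, and the recombinant bacmid is then used to generate virus for infecting insect cells. Within the element, the polyhedrin promoter from Autographa californica, a strong very-late baculoviral promoter, drives a 1,059 bp wild-type insert encoding AAMP residues D82 to R434, followed by an SV40 polyadenylation signal. The protein carries an N-terminal 6xHis tag followed by a TEV protease recognition site, permitting metal-affinity purification and subsequent tag removal. The automated annotation's partial "capTEV" hit corresponds to this His/TEV region. The insert was derived from a Mammalian Gene Collection clone and introduced by ligation-independent cloning at BseRI sites that were destroyed in the process.

The associated publication evaluates the ligandability of WD40 repeat-containing proteins, so the construct serves to produce recombinant AAMP protein for that kind of biochemical and ligand-screening work.
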