Addgene plasmid #210904: pFBOH-MHL_AAMP:82-434
Purpose: Insect expression of human AAMP fragment D82 to R434. N-terminal 6X His tag with TEV cleavage.
Depositing lab: Cheryl Arrowsmith. Depositing organization: University of Toronto. Publication: A Target Class Ligandability Evaluation of WD40 Repeat-Containing Proteins. Ackloo S, Li F, Szewczyk M, Seitova A, Loppnau P, Zeng H, Xu J, Ahmad S, Arnautova YA, Baghaie AJ, Beldar S, Bolotokova A, Centrella PA, Chau I, Clark MA, Cuozzo JW, Dehghani-Tafti S, Disch JS, Dong A, Dumas A, Feng JA, Ghiabi P, Gibson E, Gilmer J, Goldman B, Green SR, Guie MA, Guilinger JP, Harms N, Herasymenko O, Houliston S, Hutchinson A, Kearnes S, Keefe AD, Kimani SW, Kramer T, Kutera M, Kwak HA, Lento C, Li Y, Liu J, Loup J, Machado RAC, Mulhern CJ, Perveen S, Righetto GL, Riley P, Shrestha S, Sigel EA, Silva M, Sintchak MD, Slakman BL, Taylor RD, Thompson J, Torng W, Underkoffler C, von Rechenberg M, Walsh RT, Watson I, Wilson DJ, Wolf E, Yadav M, Yazdi AK, Zhang J, Zhang Y, Santhakumar V, Edwards AM, Barsyte-Lovejoy D, Schapira M, Brown PJ, Halabelian L, Arrowsmith CH. J Med Chem. 2025 Jan 23;68(2):1092-1112. doi: 10.1021/acs.jmedchem.4c02010. Epub 2024 Nov 4. PubMed 39495097.
Backbone
  Vector backbone: pFBOH-MHL
  Backbone manufacturer: pFASTBac1 Modified
  Vector type: Insect Expression
  Selectable markers: Gentamicin
Growth in bacteria
  Bacterial resistance: Ampicillin, 100 μg/mL
  Growth temperature: 37°C
  Growth strain: DH5alpha
  Copy number: High Copy
Gene/Insert
  Gene/Insert name: AAMP:D82-R434
  Species: H. sapiens (human)
  Insert size (bp): 1059
  Mutation: wild type
  Entrez Gene: AAMP
  Promoter: Polyhedrin
  Tag / fusion protein: MHHHHHHSSGRENLYFQG (N terminal on insert)
  Cloning method: Ligation Independent Cloning
  Sequencing primers: 5′ tattccggattattcataccg; 3′ ctctacaaatgtggtatggc
Resource information
  A portion of this plasmid was derived from a plasmid made by: Mammalian Gene Collection (BC014122)
Terms and licenses: Academic/Nonprofit Terms; Industry Terms: Not Available to Industry
Depositor comments: 5' Cloning Site: BseRI (destroyed), 3' Cloning Site: BseRI (destroyed).
How to cite: pFBOH-MHL_AAMP:82-434 was a gift from Cheryl Arrowsmith (Addgene plasmid # 210904 ; http://n2t.net/addgene:210904 ; RRID:Addgene_210904)
