>Addgene plasmid #210904 | pFBOH-MHL_AAMP:82-434 | depositor partial sequence | sequence record 411288 | Insert sequence
GATAGCGAGGTCACCTTTGCATTGCACTCAGCATCTGTGTTTTGTGTGAGCCTGGACCCCAAGACCAATA
CCTTGGCAGTGACCGGGGGTGAAGATGACAAAGCCTTCGTATGGCGGCTCAGCGATGGGGAGCTGCTCTT
TGAGTGTGCAGGCCATAAAGACTCTGTGACTTGTGCTGGTTTCAGCCATGACTCCACTCTAGTGGCCACA
GGGGACATGAGTGGCCTCTTGAAAGTGTGGCAGGTGGACACTAAGGAGGAGGTCTGGTCCTTTGAAGCGG
GAGACCTGGAGTGGATGGAGTGGCATCCTCGGGCACCTGTCCTGTTGGCGGGCACAGCTGACGGCAACAC
CTGGATGTGGAAAGTCCCGAATGGTGACTGCAAGACCTTCCAGGGTCCCAACTGCCCAGCCACCTGTGGC
CGAGTCCTCCCTGATGGGAAGAGAGCTGTGGTAGGCTATGAAGATGGGACCATCAGGATTTGGGACCTGA
AGCAGGGAAGCCCTATCCATGTACTGAAAGGGACTGAGGGTCACCAGGGCCCACTCACCTGTGTTGCTGC
CAACCAGGATGGCAGCTTGATCCTAACTGGCTCTGTGGACTGCCAGGCCAAGCTGGTCAGTGCCACCACC
GGCAAGGTGGTGGGTGTTTTTAGACCTGAGACTGTGGCCTCCCAGCCCAGCCTGGGAGAAGGGGAGGAGA
GTGAGTCCAACTCGGTGGAGTCCTTGGGCTTCTGCAGTGTGATGCCCCTGGCAGCTGTTGGCTACCTGGA
TGGGACCTTGGCCATCTATGACCTGGCTACGCAGACTCTTAGGCATCAGTGTCAGCACCAGTCGGGCATC
GTGCAGCTGCTGTGGGAGGCAGGCACTGCCGTGGTATATACCTGCAGCCTGGATGGCATCGTGCGCCTCT
GGGACGCCCGGACCGGCCGCCTGCTTACTGACTACCGGGGCCACACGGCTGAGATCCTGGACTTTGCCCT
CAGCAAAGATGCCTCCCTGGTGGTGACCACGTCAGGAGACCACAAAGCGAAAGTATTTTGTGTCCAAAGG
CCTGACCGT
